>Addgene plasmid #14950 | pRK5 Flag PRAS40 | addgene partial sequence | sequence record 21527 | SP6 5'-ATTTAGGTGACACTATAG-3'
TGTCCACTCCCAGGTCCAACTGCACCTCGGTTCTATCGATTGAATTCACCATGGAAATGGACTACAAGGA
TGACGATGACAAGGGTGGTGGTGGTGGTGCGTCGACGATGGCGTCGGGGCGCCCCGAGGAGCTGTGGGAG
GCCGTGGTGGGGGCCGCTGAGCGCTTCCGGGCCCGGACTGGCGCGGAGCTGGTGCTGCTGACCGCGGCCC
CGCCGC
