[The description below was written by a language model from this plasmid's Addgene catalogue record.]
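Description:
pRK5 Flag PRAS40 is a mammalian expression plasmid built on the Flag-pRK5 backbone (about 4.7 kb without insert) that carries the human PRAS40 cDNA, also known as AKT1S1, as an insert of roughly 800 bp. The coding sequence was amplified by PCR from a commercially obtained cDNA clone and placed between SalI and NotI sites, both of which remain intact, so the insert can be excised or swapped. The backbone supplies a Flag epitope upstream of the cloning site, so the protein is produced with an N-terminal Flag tag. In bacteria the plasmid is maintained at high copy number and selected with ampicillin. The record does not list the promoter, polyadenylation signal or origin of replication, and no feature table is provided. pRK5-family vectors are generally known as CMV promoter-driven transient expression plasmids, but that detail is not stated here. An SP6 primer site lies 5′ of the insert and is used for sequencing.

The construct is intended for expressing epitope-tagged PRAS40 in transfected mammalian cells. The Flag tag allows the protein to be detected by immunoblotting and recovered by anti-Flag immunoprecipitation, which suits studies of its binding partners and regulation. The associated publication characterises PRAS40 as an insulin-regulated inhibitor of the mTORC1 protein kinase. This points to typical uses such as overexpressing PRAS40 to examine its effects on mTORC1 signalling, or co-purifying it with mTORC1 components. No mammalian selection marker is recorded, so the plasmid is best regarded as a tool for transient expression.
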