Addgene plasmid #14950: pRK5 Flag PRAS40
Depositing lab: David Sabatini. Depositing organization: Whitehead Institute for Biomedical Research. Publication: PRAS40 is an insulin-regulated inhibitor of the mTORC1 protein kinase. Sancak Y, Thoreen CC, Peterson TR, Lindquist RA, Kang SA, Spooner E, Carr SA, Sabatini DM. Mol Cell. 2007 Mar 23. 25(6):903-15. 10.1016/j.molcel.2007.03.003 PubMed 17386266.
Backbone
  Vector backbone: Flag-pRK5
  Backbone size w/o insert (bp): 4700
  Vector type: Mammalian Expression
Growth in bacteria
  Bacterial resistance: Ampicillin, 100 μg/mL
  Growth temperature: 37°C
  Growth strain: DH5alpha
  Copy number: High Copy
Gene/Insert
  Gene/Insert name: PRAS40 (alt name: AKT1S1)
  Species: H. sapiens (human)
  Insert size (bp): 800
  Entrez Gene: AKT1S1 (a.k.a. Lobe, PRAS40)
  Tag / fusion protein: Flag (N terminal on backbone)
  Cloning method: Restriction Enzyme; 5′ cloning site SalI (not destroyed); 3′ cloning site NotI (not destroyed)
  Sequencing primers: 5′ SP6
Resource information
  A portion of this plasmid was derived from a plasmid made by: The cDNA for PRAS40 was PCR'd from a clone obtained from Origene.
Terms and licenses: Academic/Nonprofit Terms; Industry Terms: Not Available to Industry
How to cite: pRK5 Flag PRAS40 was a gift from David Sabatini (Addgene plasmid # 14950 ; http://n2t.net/addgene:14950 ; RRID:Addgene_14950)
